Addgene plasmid #42125: pQC-SEAP #M004#725
Depositing lab: Ayano Satoh. Depositing organization: Okayama University. Publication: CK2 phosphorylates Sec31 and regulates ER-To-Golgi trafficking. Koreishi M, Yu S, Oda M, Honjo Y, Satoh A. PLoS One. 2013;8(1):e54382. doi: 10.1371/journal.pone.0054382. Epub 2013 Jan 18. PubMed 23349870.
Backbone
  Vector backbone: pQCXIH
  Backbone manufacturer: Clontech
  Backbone size w/o insert (bp): 7200
  Vector type: Mammalian Expression, Retroviral
  Selectable markers: Hygromycin
Growth in bacteria
  Bacterial resistance: Ampicillin, 100 μg/mL
  Growth temperature: 37°C
  Growth strain: XL1 Blue
  Copy number: High Copy
Gene/Insert
  Gene/Insert name: alkaline phosphatase, placental (SEAP) (alt name: ALPP)
  Species: H. sapiens (human)
  Insert size (bp): 2883
  Entrez Gene: ALPP (a.k.a. ALP, ALPI, IAP, PALP, PLAP, PLAP-1)
  Promoter: CMV
  Cloning method: Restriction Enzyme; 5′ cloning site NotI (not destroyed); 3′ cloning site NotI (not destroyed)
  Sequencing primers: 5′ CMV-F; 3′ N/A
Terms and licenses: Academic/Nonprofit Terms; Industry Terms: Not Available to Industry
How to cite: pQC-SEAP #M004#725 was a gift from Ayano Satoh (Addgene plasmid # 42125 ; http://n2t.net/addgene:42125 ; RRID:Addgene_42125)
