[The description below was written by a language model from this plasmid's Addgene catalogue record.]
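Description:
pQC-SEAP is a retroviral mammalian expression plasmid built on the Clontech pQCXIH backbone (about 7.2 kb without insert). It carries human placental alkaline phosphatase (ALPP) in its secreted reporter form, SEAP. The insert is listed as roughly 2.9 kb and was placed into the vector as a NotI fragment, with the site retained at both ends. Because the same enzyme flanks both sides, insert orientation depends on the particular clone. The record does not include a feature table to confirm orientation. Expression of the insert is driven by a CMV promoter. The plasmid is propagated in E. coli as a high-copy construct under ampicillin selection, and transduced or transfected mammalian cells can be selected with hygromycin.

The pQCXI series is generally known as a family of self-inactivating MoMLV-based retroviral vectors. In these vectors an internal CMV promoter drives a bicistronic transcript, with the gene of interest followed by an IRES and the drug-resistance gene, so hygromycin resistance is linked to expression of the insert. These backbone details come from general knowledge of the vector family rather than from annotated features here. When supplied to a packaging cell line, such a vector yields replication-incompetent virus for stable integration into target cells.

SEAP is exported through the secretory pathway and can be assayed enzymatically in the culture medium, which makes it a convenient cargo for measuring secretion. The associated publication concerns regulation of ER-to-Golgi trafficking, which suggests the construct was used to generate cells stably expressing SEAP as a readout of secretory transport, though the record does not state this explicitly.
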