>Addgene plasmid #42125 | pQC-SEAP #M004#725 | depositor partial sequence | sequence record 56862 | pQC-SEAP #M004#725 sequence 1670 bps
GCGGCCGCGAATTCACTAGTGATTTAATACGACTCACTATAGGGAGACCCAAGCTTCCTGCATGCTGCTG
CTGCTGCTGCTGCTGGGCCTGAGGCTACAGCTCTCCCTGGGCATCATCCCAGTTGAGGAGGAGAACCCGG
ACTTCTGGAACCGCGAGGCAGCCGAGGCCCTGGGTGCCGCCAAGAAGCTGCAGCCTGCACAGACAGCCGC
CAAGAACCTCATCATCTTCCTGGGCGATGGGATGGGGGTGTCTACGGTGACAGCTGCCAGGATCCTAAAA
GGGCAGAAGAAGGACAAACTGGGGCCTGAGATACCCCTGGCCATGGACCGCTTCCCATATGTGGCTCTGT
CCAAGACATACAATGTAGACAAACATGTGCCAGACAGTGGAGCCACAGCCACGGCCTACCTGTGCGGGGT
CAAGGGCAACTTCCAGACCATTGGCTTGAGTGCAGCCGCCCGCTTTAACCAGTGCAACACGACACGCGGC
AACGAGGTCATCTCCGTGATGAATCGGGCCAAGAAAGCAGGGAAGTCAGTGGGAGTGGTAACCACCACAC
GAGTGCAGCACGCCTCGCCAGCCGGCACCTACGCCCACACGGTGAACCGCAACTGGTACTCGGACGCCGA
CGTGCCTGCCTCGGCCCGCCAGGAGGGGTGCCAGGACATCGCTACGCAGCTCATCTCCAACATGGACATT
GACGTGATCCTAGGTGGAGGCCGAAAGTACATGTTTCGCATGGGAACCCCAGACCCTGAGTACCCAGATG
ACTACAGCCAAGGTGGGACCAGGCTGGACGGGAAGAATCTGGTGCAGGAATGGCTGGCGAAGCGCCAGGG
TGCCCGGTATGTGTGGAACCGCACTGAGCTCATGCAGGCTTCCCTGGACCCGTCTGTGACCCATCTCATG
GGTCTCTTTGAGCCTGGAGACATGAAATACGAGATCCACCGAGACTCCACACTGGACCCCTCCCTGATGG
AGATGACAGAGGCTGCCCTGCGCCTGCTGAGCAGGAACCCCCGCGGCTTCTTCCTCTTCGTGGAGGGTGG
TCGCATCGACCATGGTCATCATGAAAGCAGGGCTTACCGGGCACTGACTGAGACGATCATGTTCGACGAC
GCCATTGAGAGGGCGGGCCAGCTCACCAGCGAGGAGGACACGCTGAGCCTCGTCACTGCCGACCACTCCC
ACGTCTTCTCCTTCGGAGGCTACCCCCTGCGAGGGAGCTCCATCTTCGGGCTGGCCCCTGGCAAGGCCCG
GGACAGGAAGGCCTACACGGTCCTCCTATACGGAAACGGTCCAGGCTATGTGCTCAAGGACGGCGCCCGG
CCGGATGTTACCGAGAGCGAGAGCGGGAGCCCCGAGTATCGGCAGCAGTCAGCAGTGCCCCTGGACGAAG
AGACCCACGCAGGCGAGGACGTGGCGGTGTTCGCGCGCGGCCCGCAGGCGCACCTGGTTCACGGCGTGCA
GGAGCAGACCTTCATAGCGCACGTCATGGCCTTCGCCGCCTGCCTGGAGCCCTACACCGCCTGCGACCTG
GCGCCCCCCGCCGGCACCACCGACGCCGCGCACCCGGGTTAACCCGTGGTCCCCGCGTTGCTTCCTCTGC
TGGCCGGGACATCAGGTGGCCCCCGCTGAATTGGAATCGATCCATCACACTGGCGGCCGC
