>Addgene plasmid #42125 | pQC-SEAP #M004#725 | addgene partial sequence | sequence record 57405 | LNCX 5'-AGCTCGTTTAGTGAACCGTCAGATC-3'
CTGTTTTTGACCTCCATAGAAGACACCGGGACCGATCCAGCCTCCGCGGCCGGGAACGGTGCATTGGAAC
GGACCTGCAGGAATTGATCCGCGGCCGCGAATTCACTAGTGATTTAATACGACTCACTATAGGGAGACCC
AAGCTTCCTGCATGCTGCTGCTGCTGCTGCTGCTGGGCCTGAGGCTACAGCTCTCCCTGGGCATCATCCC
AGTTGAGGAGGAGAACCCGGACTTCTGGAACCGCGAGGCAGCCGAGGCCCTGGGTGCCGCCAAGAAGCTG
CAGCCTGCACAGACAGCCGCCAAGAACCTCATCATCTTCCTGGGCGATGGGATGGGGGTGTCTACGGTGA
CAGCTGCCAGGATCCTAAAAGGGCAGAAGAAGGACAAACTGGGGCCTGAGATACCCCTGGCCATGGACCG
CTTCCCATATGTGGCTCTGTCCAAGACATACAATGTAGACAAACATGTGCCAGACAGTGGAGCCACAGCC
ACGGCCTACCTGTGCGGGGTCAAGGGCAACTTCCAGACCATTGGCTTGAGTGCAGCCGCCCGCTTTAACC
AGTGCAACACGACACGCGGCAACGAGGTCATCTCCGTGATGAATCGGGCCAAGAAAGCAGGGAAGTCAGT
GGGAGTGGTAACCACCACACGAGTGCAGCACGCCTCGCCAGCCGGCACCTACGCCCACACGGTGAACCGC
AACTGGTACTCGGACGCCGACGTGCCTGCCTCGGCCCGCCAGGAGGGGTGCCAGGACATCGCTACGCAGC
TCATCTCCAACATGGACATTGACGTGATCCTAGGTGGAGGCCGAAAGTACATGTTTCGCATGGGAACCCC
AGACCCTGAGTACCCAGATGACTACAGCCAAGGTGGGACCAGGCTGGACGGGAAGAATCTGGTGCAGGAA
TGGCTGGCGAAGCGCCAGG
